Addgene plasmid #18234: T4 Lysozyme K16E K135E K147E
Depositing lab: Brian Matthews. Depositing organization: University of Oregon.
Backbone
  Vector backbone: pHS1403
  Backbone size w/o insert (bp): 5000
  Vector type: Bacterial Expression
Growth in bacteria
  Bacterial resistance: Ampicillin, 100 μg/mL
  Growth temperature: 37°C
  Growth strain: DH5alpha
  Copy number: High Copy
Gene/Insert
  Gene/Insert name: T4 Lysozyme (alt name: 34EEE)
  Species: Bacteriophage T4
  Insert size (bp): 600
  Mutation: K16E K135E K147E
  GenBank ID: NP_049736
  Entrez Gene: e (a.k.a. T4p123)
  Cloning method: Restriction Enzyme; 5′ cloning site BamHI (not destroyed); 3′ cloning site HindIII (not destroyed)
  Sequencing primers: 5′ na; 3′ GGCGTATCACGAGGCCC
Terms and licenses: Academic/Nonprofit Terms; Industry Terms: Not Available to Industry
Depositor comments: The BamHI site is 27 bp from the ATG and the HindIII site is 115 bp from the stop.
How to cite: T4 Lysozyme K16E K135E K147E was a gift from Brian Matthews (Addgene plasmid # 18234 ; http://n2t.net/addgene:18234 ; RRID:Addgene_18234)
