[The description below was written by a language model from this plasmid's Addgene catalogue record.]
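Description:
T4 Lysozyme K16E K135E K147E is a bacterial expression plasmid built on the pHS1403 backbone (about 5 kb without insert) that carries a triple-mutant version of bacteriophage T4 lysozyme, the product of phage gene e. It is maintained in E. coli as a high-copy plasmid under ampicillin selection. The record does not name the origin of replication or the promoter that drives expression, and no feature table is available to show these elements, so the regulatory architecture of the backbone cannot be described from the information given.

The insert is roughly 600 bp and was cloned by restriction digestion between a 5′ BamHI site and a 3′ HindIII site, both of which remain intact, so the fragment can be excised or exchanged. According to the depositor's notes, the BamHI site lies 27 bp from the start codon and the HindIII site 115 bp from the stop codon, meaning the fragment includes short flanking untranslated sequence on either side of the coding region. No tags or fusion partners are listed. The coding sequence bears three substitutions, K16E, K135E and K147E (alternative name 34EEE), each replacing a positively charged lysine with a negatively charged glutamate. Together they reverse the charge at three positions and substantially lower the net positive charge of this normally basic enzyme. The record does not state a purpose, but a charge-reversal variant of this kind is suited to producing recombinant protein in bacteria for studies of how charged residues contribute to the stability, structure or activity of T4 lysozyme.
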