>Addgene plasmid #18234 | T4 Lysozyme K16E K135E K147E | addgene partial sequence | sequence record 24021 | 3primeUP
CTANGAAAAAGCCCGCTCATTAGGCGGGCTCAGATCTGCTCATGGTTTGACAGCTTATCATCGATAAGCC
TTCGGCAATAAATTCTTGATATGTTTTCATATGTTTCCTTTAAATATTTTAATTAGTAATTGTCTATTCA
AGTAATTGTGAATATACTATCACAATTCCAAGAGAAAGTAAACAGCTTTATAGATTTTTATACGCGTCCC
AAGTGCCAGTTCTAAACGTTGTAATGACTCGTTCTGCGCGATTAGGTGTTTGATTATACCATCTACTTTC
AGCTAAGTTAACTGCTGCTTCATCCCAGCGTTTTTGTTGAAGCATACGTAAAGAGTTAGTAAATCCTGCC
ACACCGGTTTCTCCCATTTGGAAAACCATATTAATCAATGCACAGCGACGAACCGCATCAAGAGAATCAT
AAACCGGTTTTAATTTAGCATTTCTCAGAATTCCGCGAACAGCAGCATCAACATCCTGATTAAAGAGTTT
TTCAGCCTCATCTTTTGTAATTACACCATTGCAATTACGCCCAATAGCTTTATCTAATTCAGATTTAGCA
GCATTAAGTGATGGACTTTTTGTAAGCAAATGACCGATGCCAATAGTGTAATAGCCTTCTGTGTCTTTAT
AGATTTCAAGTCTAAGACCTTCATCTATACGTAACATTTCAAATATATTCATAATACCTCCTAAGCATCG
ATGGATCCTGGTTCCTGTGTGAAATTGTTATCCGCTCACAATTCCACACATTATACGAGCCGATGATAAT
TGTCACAGGGGATGGGAGAGCCACCCAAGNGANCCGTATCAGGNCNAGCGGTNCTGGTGAATGTANCGCT
CCATCNCN
